Addgene plasmid #81715: pDONR223_BRAF_p.G466E
Purpose: Gateway Donor vector containing BRAF, part of the Target Accelerator Plasmid Collection.
Depositing lab: Jesse Boehm & William Hahn & David Root. Depositing organization: Broad Institute. Publication: Systematic Functional Interrogation of Rare Cancer Variants Identifies Oncogenic Alleles. Kim E, Ilic N, Shrestha Y, Zou L, Kamburov A, Zhu C, Yang X, Lubonja R, Tran N, Nguyen C, Lawrence MS, Piccioni F, Bagul M, Doench JG, Chouinard CR, Wu X, Hogstrom L, Natoli T, Tamayo P, Horn H, Corsello SM, Lage K, Root DE, Subramanian A, Golub TR, Getz G, Boehm JS, Hahn WC. Cancer Discov. 2016 Jul;6(7):714-26. doi: 10.1158/2159-8290.CD-16-0160. Epub 2016 May 4. PubMed 27147599.
Backbone
  Vector backbone: pDONR223
  Backbone manufacturer: Invitrogen
  Backbone size w/o insert (bp): 2790
  Vector type: Gateway Entry vector
Growth in bacteria
  Bacterial resistance: Spectinomycin, 50 μg/mL
  Growth temperature: 37°C
  Growth strain: DH5alpha
  Copy number: High Copy
Gene/Insert
  Gene/Insert name: BRAF (alt name: NM_004333.4)
  Species: H. sapiens (human)
  Mutation: G466E
  Entrez Gene: BRAF (a.k.a. B-RAF1, B-raf, BRAF-1, BRAF1, NS7, RAFB1)
  Promoter: None
  Cloning method: Gateway Cloning
  Sequencing primers: 5′ M13pUC-fwd; 3′ M13-Rev
Terms and licenses: Academic/Nonprofit Terms; Industry Terms: Not Available to Industry
Depositor comments: Closed state: stop codon immediately follows insert
How to cite: pDONR223_BRAF_p.G466E was a gift from Jesse Boehm & William Hahn & David Root (Addgene plasmid # 81715 ; http://n2t.net/addgene:81715 ; RRID:Addgene_81715)
