[The description below was written by a language model from this plasmid's Addgene catalogue record and pLannotate feature annotations shown in this document.]
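Description:
pDONR223_BRAF_p.G466E is a Gateway entry clone built on the Invitrogen pDONR223 backbone and carrying the human BRAF open reading frame (reference transcript NM_004333.4) with the G466E missense substitution. It belongs to the Target Accelerator Plasmid Collection, a set of cancer-associated variant clones made for systematic functional testing of rare alleles. The sequenced plasmid is about 5.1 kb. It replicates in E. coli from a high-copy ColE1/pUC-type origin and is selected with spectinomycin through the aadA (SmR) aminoglycoside adenylyltransferase gene. This gene sits downstream of a class 1 integron Pc promoter fragment and a short remnant of a gentamicin resistance gene.

The BRAF coding sequence, roughly 2.3 kb, is flanked by two attL recombination sites in opposite orientation. The automated annotation labels both as attL3, so the exact site variants should not be read from the table alone. These sites allow LR Clonase-mediated transfer of the ORF into any compatible Gateway destination vector. The clone is in the "closed" configuration, meaning a stop codon immediately follows the insert, so it suits native or N-terminally tagged expression rather than C-terminal fusions. The record lists no promoter for the insert, so the plasmid is a shuttle and archival clone rather than an expression construct. A T7 promoter lies just outside the downstream attL site, pointing back toward the insert, and rrnB T1 and T2 terminators upstream insulate the cassette from read-through transcription. The small lacI and lacZα fragments are backbone remnants. BRAF encodes a serine/threonine kinase that phosphorylates MAP2K1 to activate MAP kinase signalling, and this clone serves as a source for building expression vectors to assess the G466E variant.
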