Features (pLannotate 1.2.2; 12 found; start..end, strand, type, name):
     19..607     +  rep_origin     ori: high-copy-number ColE1/pMB1/pBR322/pUC origin of replication
    790..882     +  CDS            lacI (fragment): lac repressor; lacI; The lac repressor binds to the lac operator to inhibit transcription in E. coli. This inhibition can be relieved by adding lactose or isopropyl-β-D-thiogalactopyranoside (IPTG).
    937..964     -  terminator     rrnB T2 terminator: transcription terminator T2 from the E. coli rrnB gene
   1096..1139    +  terminator     rrnB T1 terminator: Escherichia coli rrnB; transcription terminator T1 from the E. coli rrnB gene
   1186..1222    -  CDS            lacZα (fragment): LacZα fragment of β-galactosidase; lacZ fragment
   1239..1334    +  protein_bind   attL3: mutant version of attL; recombination site for the Gateway® LR reaction LR Clonase™
   1340..3637    +  CDS            BRAF: BRAF_HUMAN - Also known as BRAF1, RAFB1. Experimental evidence at protein level: Swiss-Prot protein existence level 1. Protein kinase involved in the transduction of mitogenic signals from the cell membrane to the nucleus (Probable). Phosphorylates MAP2K1, and thereby activates the MAP kinase signal transduction pathway (PubMed:21441910, PubMed:29433126). May play a role in the postsynaptic responses of hippocampal neurons (PubMed:1508179). From Homo sapiens (Human).
   3645..3740    -  protein_bind   attL3: mutant version of attL; recombination site for the Gateway® LR reaction LR Clonase™
   3759..3777    -  promoter       T7 promoter: promoter for bacteriophage T7 RNA polymerase
   3967..3990    +  promoter       Pc promoter (fragment): intI1 (promoter lies within the coding sequence); class 1 integron promoter
   4166..4222    +  CDS            GmR (fragment): gentamycin acetyltransferase; aacC1; confers resistance to gentamycin
   4229..5020    +  CDS            SmR: aminoglycoside adenylyltransferase (Murphy, 1985); aadA; confers resistance to spectinomycin and streptomycin
>Addgene plasmid #81715 | pDONR223_BRAF_p.G466E | addgene full sequence | sequence record 168690 | Addgene NGS Result
AAAGATCAAAGGATCTTCTTGAGATCCTTTTTTTCTGCGCGTAATCTGCTGCTTGCAAACAAAAAAACCA
CCGCTACCAGCGGTGGTTTGTTTGCCGGATCAAGAGCTACCAACTCTTTTTCCGAAGGTAACTGGCTTCA
GCAGAGCGCAGATACCAAATACTGTTCTTCTAGTGTAGCCGTAGTTAGGCCACCACTTCAAGAACTCTGT
AGCACCGCCTACATACCTCGCTCTGCTAATCCTGTTACCAGTGGCTGCTGCCAGTGGCGATAAGTCGTGT
CTTACCGGGTTGGACTCAAGACGATAGTTACCGGATAAGGCGCAGCGGTCGGGCTGAACGGGGGGTTCGT
GCACACAGCCCAGCTTGGAGCGAACGACCTACACCGAACTGAGATACCTACAGCGTGAGCTATGAGAAAG
CGCCACGCTTCCCGAAGGGAGAAAGGCGGACAGGTATCCGGTAAGCGGCAGGGTCGGAACAGGAGAGCGC
ACGAGGGAGCTTCCAGGGGGAAACGCCTGGTATCTTTATAGTCCTGTCGGGTTTCGCCACCTCTGACTTG
AGCGTCGATTTTTGTGATGCTCGTCAGGGGGGCGGAGCCTATGGAAAAACGCCAGCAACGCGGCCTTTTT
ACGGTTCCTGGCCTTTTGCTGGCCTTTTGCTCACATGTTCTTTCCTGCGTTATCCCCTGATTCTGTGGAT
AACCGTATTACCGCCTTTGAGTGAGCTGATACCGCTCGCCGCAGCCGAACGACCGAGCGCAGCGAGTCAG
TGAGCGAGGAAGCGGAAGAGCGCCCAATACGCAAACCGCCTCTCCCCGCGCGTTGGCCGATTCATTAATG
CAGCTGGCACGACAGGTTTCCCGACTGGAAAGCGGGCAGTGAGCGCAACGCAATTAATACGCGTACCGCT
AGCCAGGAAGAGTTTGTAGAAACGCAAAAAGGCCATCCGTCAGGATGGCCTTCTGCTTAGTTTGATGCCT
GGCAGTTTATGGCGGGCGTCCTGCCCGCCACCCTCCGGGCCGTTGCTTCACAACGTTCAAATCCGCTCCC
GGCGGATTTGTCCTACTCAGGAGAGCGTTCACCGACAAACAACAGATAAAACGAAAGGCCCAGTCTTCCG
ACTGAGCCTTTCGTTTTATTTGATGCCTGGCAGTTCCCTACTCTCGCGTTAACGCTAGCATGGATGTTTT
CCCAGTCACGACGTTGTAAAACGACGGCCAGTCTTAAGCTCGGGCCCCAAATAATGATTTTATTTTGACT
GATAGTGACCTGTTCGTTGCAACAAATTGATGAGCAATGCTTTTTTATAATGCCAACTTTGTACAAAAAA
GTTGGCACCATGGCGGCGCTGAGCGGTGGCGGTGGTGGCGGCGCGGAGCCGGGCCAGGCTCTGTTCAACG
GGGACATGGAGCCCGAGGCCGGCGCCGGCGCCGGCGCCGCGGCCTCTTCGGCTGCGGACCCTGCCATTCC
GGAGGAGGTGTGGAATATCAAACAAATGATTAAGTTGACACAGGAACATATAGAGGCCCTATTGGACAAA
TTTGGTGGGGAGCATAATCCACCATCAATATATCTGGAGGCCTATGAAGAATACACCAGCAAGCTAGATG
CACTCCAACAAAGAGAACAACAGTTATTGGAATCTCTGGGGAACGGAACTGATTTTTCTGTTTCTAGCTC
TGCATCAATGGATACCGTTACATCTTCTTCCTCTTCTAGCCTTTCAGTGCTACCTTCATCTCTTTCAGTT
TTTCAAAATCCCACAGATGTGGCACGGAGCAACCCCAAGTCACCACAAAAACCTATCGTTAGAGTCTTCC
TGCCCAACAAACAGAGGACAGTGGTACCTGCAAGGTGTGGAGTTACAGTCCGAGACAGTCTAAAGAAAGC
ACTGATGATGAGAGGTCTAATCCCAGAGTGCTGTGCTGTTTACAGAATTCAGGATGGAGAGAAGAAACCA
ATTGGTTGGGACACTGATATTTCCTGGCTTACTGGAGAAGAATTGCATGTGGAAGTGTTGGAGAATGTTC
CACTTACAACACACAACTTTGTACGAAAAACGTTTTTCACCTTAGCATTTTGTGACTTTTGTCGAAAGCT
GCTTTTCCAGGGTTTCCGCTGTCAAACATGTGGTTATAAATTTCACCAGCGTTGTAGTACAGAAGTTCCA
CTGATGTGTGTTAATTATGACCAACTTGATTTGCTGTTTGTCTCCAAGTTCTTTGAACACCACCCAATAC
CACAGGAAGAGGCGTCCTTAGCAGAGACTGCCCTAACATCTGGATCATCCCCTTCCGCACCCGCCTCGGA
CTCTATTGGGCCCCAAATTCTCACCAGTCCGTCTCCTTCAAAATCCATTCCAATTCCACAGCCCTTCCGA
CCAGCAGATGAAGATCATCGAAATCAATTTGGGCAACGAGACCGATCCTCATCAGCTCCCAATGTGCATA
TAAACACAATAGAACCTGTCAATATTGATGACTTGATTAGAGACCAAGGATTTCGTGGTGATGGAGGATC
AACCACAGGTTTGTCTGCTACCCCCCCTGCCTCATTACCTGGCTCACTAACTAACGTGAAAGCCTTACAG
AAATCTCCAGGACCTCAGCGAGAAAGGAAGTCATCTTCATCCTCAGAAGACAGGAATCGAATGAAAACAC
TTGGTAGACGGGACTCGAGTGATGATTGGGAGATTCCTGATGGGCAGATTACAGTGGGACAAAGAATTGG
ATCTGAATCATTTGGAACAGTCTACAAGGGAAAGTGGCATGGTGATGTGGCAGTGAAAATGTTGAATGTG
ACAGCACCTACACCTCAGCAGTTACAAGCCTTCAAAAATGAAGTAGGAGTACTCAGGAAAACACGACATG
TGAATATCCTACTCTTCATGGGCTATTCCACAAAGCCACAACTGGCTATTGTTACCCAGTGGTGTGAGGG
CTCCAGCTTGTATCACCATCTCCATATCATTGAGACCAAATTTGAGATGATCAAACTTATAGATATTGCA
CGACAGACTGCACAGGGCATGGATTACTTACACGCCAAGTCAATCATCCACAGAGACCTCAAGAGTAATA
ATATATTTCTTCATGAAGACCTCACAGTAAAAATAGGTGATTTTGGTCTAGCTACAGTGAAATCTCGATG
GAGTGGGTCCCATCAGTTTGAACAGTTGTCTGGATCCATTTTGTGGATGGCACCAGAAGTCATCAGAATG
CAAGATAAAAATCCATACAGCTTTCAGTCAGATGTATATGCATTTGGAATTGTTCTGTATGAATTGATGA
CTGGACAGTTACCTTATTCAAACATCAACAACAGGGACCAGATAATTTTTATGGTGGGACGAGGATACCT
GTCTCCAGATCTCAGTAAGGTACGGAGTAACTGTCCAAAAGCCATGAAGAGATTAATGGCAGAGTGCCTC
AAAAAGAAAAGAGATGAGAGACCACTCTTTCCCCAAATTCTCGCCTCTATTGAGCTGCTGGCCCGCTCAT
TGCCAAAAATTCACCGCAGTGCATCAGAACCCTCCTTGAATCGGGCTGGTTTCCAAACAGAGGATTTTAG
TCTATATGCTTGTGCTTCTCCAAAAACACCCATCCAGGCAGGGGGATATGGTGCGTTTCCTGTCCACTGA
TTGCCAACTTTCTTGTACAAAGTTGGCATTATAAGAAAGCATTGCTTATCAATTTGTTGCAACGAACAGG
TCACTATCAGTCAAAATAAAATCATTATTTGCCATCCAGCTGATATCCCCTATAGTGAGTCGTATTACAT
GGTCATAGCTGTTTCCTGGCAGCTCTGGCCCGTGTCTCAAAATCTCTGATGTTACATTGCACAAGATAAA
AATATATCATCATGCCTCCTCTAGACCAGCCAGGACAGAAATGCCTCGACTTCGCTGCTACCCAAGGTTG
CCGGGTGACGCACACCGTGGAAACGGATGAAGGCACGAACCCAGTGGACATAAGCCTGTTCGGTTCGTAA
GCTGTAATGCAAGTAGCGTATGCGCTCACGCAACTGGTCCAGAACCTTGACCGAACGCAGCGGTGGTAAC
GGCGCAGTGGCGGTTTTCATGGCTTGTTATGACTGTTTTTTTGGGGTACAGTCTATGCCTCGGGCATCCA
AGCAGCAAGCGCGTTACGCCGTGGGTCGATGTTTGATGTTATGGAGCAGCAACGATGTTACGCAGCAGGG
CAGTCGCCCTAAAACAAAGTTAAACATTATGAGGGAAGCGGTGATCGCCGAAGTATCGACTCAACTATCA
GAGGTAGTTGGCGTCATCGAGCGCCATCTCGAACCGACGTTGCTGGCCGTACATTTGTACGGCTCCGCAG
TGGATGGCGGCCTGAAGCCACACAGTGATATTGATTTGCTGGTTACGGTGACCGTAAGGCTTGATGAAAC
AACGCGGCGAGCTTTGATCAACGACCTTTTGGAAACTTCGGCTTCCCCTGGAGAGAGCGAGATTCTCCGC
GCTGTAGAAGTCACCATTGTTGTGCACGACGACATCATTCCGTGGCGTTATCCAGCTAAGCGCGAACTGC
AATTTGGAGAATGGCAGCGCAATGACATTCTTGCAGGTATCTTCGAGCCAGCCACGATCGACATTGATCT
GGCTATCTTGCTGACAAAAGCAAGAGAACATAGCGTTGCCTTGGTAGGTCCAGCGGCGGAGGAACTCTTT
GATCCGGTTCCTGAACAGGATCTATTTGAGGCGCTAAATGAAACCTTAACGCTATGGAACTCGCCGCCCG
ACTGGGCTGGCGATGAGCGAAATGTAGTGCTTACGTTGTCCCGCATTTGGTACAGCGCAGTAACCGGCAA
AATCGCGCCGAAGGATGTCGCTGCCGACTGGGCAATGGAGCGCCTGCCGGCCCAGTATCAGCCCGTCATA
CTTGAAGCTAGACAGGCTTATCTTGGACAAGAAGAAGATCGCTTGGCCTCGCGCGCAGATCAGTTGGAAG
AATTTGTCCACTACGTGAAAGGCGAGATCACCAAGGTAGTCGGCAAATAACCCTCGAGCCACCCATGACC
AAAATCCCTTAACGTGAGTTACGCGTCGTTCCACTGAGCGTCAGACCCCGTAGA
