>Addgene plasmid #81715 | pDONR223_BRAF_p.G466E | depositor partial sequence | sequence record 155034 | Insert sequence
ATGGCGGCGCTGAGCGGTGGCGGTGGTGGCGGCGCGGAGCCGGGCCAGGCTCTGTTCAACGGGGACATGG
AGCCCGAGGCCGGCGCCGGCGCCGGCGCCGCGGCCTCTTCGGCTGCGGACCCTGCCATTCCGGAGGAGGT
GTGGAATATCAAACAAATGATTAAGTTGACACAGGAACATATAGAGGCCCTATTGGACAAATTTGGTGGG
GAGCATAATCCACCATCAATATATCTGGAGGCCTATGAAGAATACACCAGCAAGCTAGATGCACTCCAAC
AAAGAGAACAACAGTTATTGGAATCTCTGGGGAACGGAACTGATTTTTCTGTTTCTAGCTCTGCATCAAT
GGATACCGTTACATCTTCTTCCTCTTCTAGCCTTTCAGTGCTACCTTCATCTCTTTCAGTTTTTCAAAAT
CCCACAGATGTGGCACGGAGCAACCCCAAGTCACCACAAAAACCTATCGTTAGAGTCTTCCTGCCCAACA
AACAGAGGACAGTGGTACCTGCAAGGTGTGGAGTTACAGTCCGAGACAGTCTAAAGAAAGCACTGATGAT
GAGAGGTCTAATCCCAGAGTGCTGTGCTGTTTACAGAATTCAGGATGGAGAGAAGAAACCAATTGGTTGG
GACACTGATATTTCCTGGCTTACTGGAGAAGAATTGCATGTGGAAGTGTTGGAGAATGTTCCACTTACAA
CACACAACTTTGTACGAAAAACGTTTTTCACCTTAGCATTTTGTGACTTTTGTCGAAAGCTGCTTTTCCA
GGGTTTCCGCTGTCAAACATGTGGTTATAAATTTCACCAGCGTTGTAGTACAGAAGTTCCACTGATGTGT
GTTAATTATGACCAACTTGATTTGCTGTTTGTCTCCAAGTTCTTTGAACACCACCCAATACCACAGGAAG
AGGCGTCCTTAGCAGAGACTGCCCTAACATCTGGATCATCCCCTTCCGCACCCGCCTCGGACTCTATTGG
GCCCCAAATTCTCACCAGTCCGTCTCCTTCAAAATCCATTCCAATTCCACAGCCCTTCCGACCAGCAGAT
GAAGATCATCGAAATCAATTTGGGCAACGAGACCGATCCTCATCAGCTCCCAATGTGCATATAAACACAA
TAGAACCTGTCAATATTGATGACTTGATTAGAGACCAAGGATTTCGTGGTGATGGAGGATCAACCACAGG
TTTGTCTGCTACCCCCCCTGCCTCATTACCTGGCTCACTAACTAACGTGAAAGCCTTACAGAAATCTCCA
GGACCTCAGCGAGAAAGGAAGTCATCTTCATCCTCAGAAGACAGGAATCGAATGAAAACACTTGGTAGAC
GGGACTCGAGTGATGATTGGGAGATTCCTGATGGGCAGATTACAGTGGGACAAAGAATTGGATCTGAATC
ATTTGGAACAGTCTACAAGGGAAAGTGGCATGGTGATGTGGCAGTGAAAATGTTGAATGTGACAGCACCT
ACACCTCAGCAGTTACAAGCCTTCAAAAATGAAGTAGGAGTACTCAGGAAAACACGACATGTGAATATCC
TACTCTTCATGGGCTATTCCACAAAGCCACAACTGGCTATTGTTACCCAGTGGTGTGAGGGCTCCAGCTT
GTATCACCATCTCCATATCATTGAGACCAAATTTGAGATGATCAAACTTATAGATATTGCACGACAGACT
GCACAGGGCATGGATTACTTACACGCCAAGTCAATCATCCACAGAGACCTCAAGAGTAATAATATATTTC
TTCATGAAGACCTCACAGTAAAAATAGGTGATTTTGGTCTAGCTACAGTGAAATCTCGATGGAGTGGGTC
CCATCAGTTTGAACAGTTGTCTGGATCCATTTTGTGGATGGCACCAGAAGTCATCAGAATGCAAGATAAA
AATCCATACAGCTTTCAGTCAGATGTATATGCATTTGGAATTGTTCTGTATGAATTGATGACTGGACAGT
TACCTTATTCAAACATCAACAACAGGGACCAGATAATTTTTATGGTGGGACGAGGATACCTGTCTCCAGA
TCTCAGTAAGGTACGGAGTAACTGTCCAAAAGCCATGAAGAGATTAATGGCAGAGTGCCTCAAAAAGAAA
AGAGATGAGAGACCACTCTTTCCCCAAATTCTCGCCTCTATTGAGCTGCTGGCCCGCTCATTGCCAAAAA
TTCACCGCAGTGCATCAGAACCCTCCTTGAATCGGGCTGGTTTCCAAACAGAGGATTTTAGTCTATATGC
TTGTGCTTCTCCAAAAACACCCATCCAGGCAGGGGGATATGGTGCGTTTCCTGTCCAC
